>Addgene plasmid #26318 | pcDNA3.2/V5 hsa-mir-193b | depositor partial sequence | sequence record 12402 | Author sequence
GAGGGAACACCCAGTAACGATTCCTTCAGTGATCCCGGTTCTCCAAACTCTTGCCTCAAAGGCGGCCTGC
CCCGGTGCTGTCAGCCGTGAATGGGGACTCACTTCTTGGGAAAAGAGGCTTTTGGAGGCTGTGGTCTCAG
AATCGGGGTTTTGAGGGCGAGATGAGTTTATGTTTTATCCAACTGGCCCTCAAAGTCCCGCTTTTGGGGT
CATTCTGGACAGCGAGGGACTCAGGCCCCGGCAGTCTCGGGAGGGTGAGGGCAGAGAGCTACCACCCCCA
GGGAGCGCGTCCAAAACCCGGCTGGCGGGGGGGCGGGGAAAGAGGGGGAGGTTTGCTACTTTCCATAAAA
CTAAAAGGTCCCTTCGAGGGCGGTATTCTTATAAGTGTGTGTTCTCAGTTTGCCGA
