>Addgene plasmid #26318 | pcDNA3.2/V5 hsa-mir-193b | addgene partial sequence | sequence record 32470 | 26318 with CMV-F
ACTCTCTGGCTACTAGAGAACCCACTGCTTACTGGCTTATCGAAATTAATACGACTCACTATAGGGAGAC
CCAAGCTGGCTAGTTAAGCTATCAACAAGTTTGTACAAAAAAGCAGGCTCATATGGAGGGAACACCCAGT
AACGATTCCTTCAGTGATCCCGGTTCTCCAAACTCTTGCCTCAAAGGCGGCCTGCCCCGGTGCTGTCAGC
CGTGAATGGGGACTCACTTCTTGGGAAAAGAGGCTTTTGGAGGCTGTGGTCTCAGAATCGGGGTTTTGAG
GGCGAGATGAGTTTATGTTTTATCCAACTGGCCCTCAAAGTCCCGCTTTTGGGGTCATTCTGGACAGCGA
GGGACTCAGGCCCCGGCAGTCTCGGGAGGGTGAGGGCAGAGAGCTACCACCCCCAGGGAGCGCGTCCAAA
ACCCGGCTGGCGGGGGGGCGGGGAAAGAGGGGGAGGTTTGCTACTTTCCATAAAACTAAAAGGTCCCTTC
GAGGGCGGTATTCTTATAAGTGTGTGTTCTCAGTTTGCCGAAAGCTTACCCAGCTTTCTTGTACAAAGTG
GTTGATCTAGAGGGCCCGCGGTTCGAAGGTAAGCCTATCCCTAACCCTCTCCTCGGTCTCGATTCTACGC
GTACCGGTTAGTAATGAGTTTAAACGGGGGAGGCTAACTGAAACACGGAAGGAGACAATACCGGAAGGAA
CCCGCGCTATGACGGCAATAAAAAGACAGAATAAAACGCACGGGTGTTGGGTCGTTTGTTCATAAACGCG
GGGTTCGGTCCCAGGGCTGGCACTCTGTCGATACCCCACCGAGACCCCATTGGGGCCAATACGCCCGCGT
TTCTTCCTTTTCCCCACCCCACCCCCCAAGTTCGGGTGAAGGCCCAGGGCTCGCANCCAACGTC
