[The description below was written by a language model from this plasmid's Addgene catalogue record.]
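Description:
pcDNA3.2/V5 hsa-mir-193b is a mammalian expression plasmid built on the commercial Gateway destination vector pcDNA3.2/V5-DEST (7,711 bp without insert). It is propagated in E. coli under ampicillin selection, and it carries a neomycin resistance marker so that transfected mammalian cells can be selected with G418. The record gives no feature table and does not explicitly list the promoter. However, a CMV forward primer is named as the 5′ sequencing primer, which is consistent with the CMV immediate-early promoter that drives expression in the pcDNA3 family. The 3′ sequencing primer anneals in the V5 epitope region downstream of the cloning site. That tag belongs to the backbone and has no function here, because the insert is a non-coding RNA gene.

The payload is a 406 bp fragment of human genomic DNA containing the MIR193B locus. It comprises the pre-miRNA hairpin plus roughly 100 nucleotides of native flanking sequence on each side. The fragment was PCR-amplified from human genomic DNA with Gateway-compatible ends, recombined first into the entry vector pDONR221, and then transferred into the destination vector. Keeping the flanking genomic context means the transcript resembles a primary miRNA. It can therefore enter the endogenous Drosha and Dicer processing pathway in transfected cells and yield mature miR-193b.

The construct comes from a study that experimentally evaluated novel and previously annotated mammalian microRNA genes. In that setting, ectopic expression of candidate hairpins lets investigators test whether a locus is genuinely processed into a mature miRNA. It is also suited more generally to overexpressing miR-193b in mammalian cells.
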