Addgene plasmid #26318: pcDNA3.2/V5 hsa-mir-193b
Depositing lab: David Bartel. Depositing organization: Whitehead Institute for Biomedical Research. Publication: Mammalian microRNAs: experimental evaluation of novel and previously annotated genes. Chiang HR, Schoenfeld LW, Ruby JG, Auyeung VC, Spies N, Baek D, Johnston WK, Russ C, Luo S, Babiarz JE, Blelloch R, Schroth GP, Nusbaum C, Bartel DP. Genes Dev. 2010 May 15. 24(10):992-1009. 10.1101/gad.1884710 PubMed 20413612.
Backbone
  Vector backbone: pcDNA3.2/V5-DEST
  Backbone manufacturer: Invitrogen
  Backbone size w/o insert (bp): 7711
  Vector type: Mammalian Expression
  Selectable markers: Neomycin (select with G418)
Growth in bacteria
  Bacterial resistance: Ampicillin, 100 μg/mL
  Growth temperature: 37°C
  Growth strain: DH5alpha
  Copy number: Unknown
Gene/Insert
  Gene/Insert name: hsa-mir-193b (alt names: mir 193b; mir-193b)
  Species: H. sapiens (human)
  Insert size (bp): 406
  Entrez Gene: MIR193B (a.k.a. MIRN193B, mir-193b)
  Cloning method: Gateway Cloning
  Sequencing primers: 5′ CMV-F; 3′ V5 reverse (5′-ACCGAGGAGAGGGTTAGGGAT-3′ )
Terms and licenses: Academic/Nonprofit Terms; Industry Terms: Not Available to Industry
Depositor comments: pre-miRNA hairpins and the surrounding regions were amplified from human genomic DNA using Pfu Polymerase and primers with Gateway (Invitrogen)- compatible ends designed to anneal about 100 nt upstream of and downstream from the miRNA hairpins. PCR products were inserted into Gateway vector pDONR221 and subsequently into pcDNA3.2/V5-DEST.
How to cite: pcDNA3.2/V5 hsa-mir-193b was a gift from David Bartel (Addgene plasmid # 26318 ; http://n2t.net/addgene:26318 ; RRID:Addgene_26318)
